>Addgene plasmid #209385 | LI B-C TurboID | addgene full sequence | sequence record 418445 | Addgene NGS Result
CGACGTAGCCACCTACTCCCAACATCAGCCGGACTCCGATTACCTCGGGAACTTGCTCCGTAGTAAGACA
TTCATCGCGCTTGCTGCCTTCGACCAAGAAGCGGTTGTTGGCGCTCTCGCGGCTTACGTTCTGCCCAAGT
TTGAGCAGCCGCGTAGTGAGATCTATATCTATGATCTCGCAGTCTCCGGAGAGCACCGGAGGCAGGGCAT
TGCCACCGCGCTCATCAATCTCCTCAAGCATGAGGCCAACGCGCTTGGTGCTTATGTGATCTACGTGCAA
GCAGATTACGGTGACGATCCCGCAGTGGCTCTCTATACAAAGTTGGGCATACGGGAAGAAGTGATGCACT
TTGATATCGACCCAAGTACCGCCACCTAACAATTCGTTCAAGCCGAGATCGGCTTCCCGGCCGCGGAGTT
GTTCGGTAAATTGTCACAACGCCGCTCATGACATTAACCTATAAAAATAGGCGTATCACGAGGCCCTTTT
GTCTCGCGCGTTTCGGTGATGACGGTGAAAACCTCTGACACATGCAGCTCCCGGAGAAGGTCACAGCTTG
TCTGTAAGCGGATGCCGGGAGCAGACAAGCCCGTCAGGGCGCGTCAGCGGGTGTTGGCGGGTGTCGGGGC
TGGCTTAACTATGCGGCATCAGAGCAGATTGTACTGAGAGTGCACCATATGCGGTGTGAAATACCGCACA
GATGCGTAAGGAGAAAATACCGCATCAGGCGCCATTCGCCATTCAGGCTGCGCAACTGTTGGGAAGGGCG
ATCGGTGCGGGCCTCTTCGCTATTACGCCAGCTGGCGAAAGGGGGATGTGCTGCAAGGCGATTAAGTTGG
GTAACGCCAGGGTTTTCCCAGTCACGACGTTGTAAAACGACGGCCAGTGAATTCGAGCTCGGTACCTCGC
GAATGCATCTAGATATCGGATCCCGGGTCTCATCTGATGTACCCGTATGATGTTCCGGATTACGCTGGCT
ATCCCTACGACGTGCCCGACTATGCCGGGTACCCCTATGACGTCCCAGACTACGCAGCTAGCAAAGACAA
TACTGTGCCTCTGAAGCTGATCGCTCTCCTGGCTAATGGCGAGTTCCATAGTGGCGAACAGCTGGGAGAA
ACCCTGGGCATGTCCAGGGCCGCTATCAACAAGCACATTCAGACTCTGCGCGACTGGGGCGTGGACGTGT
TCACCGTGCCCGGAAAGGGCTACTCTCTGCCCGAGCCTATCCCGCTGCTGAACGCTAAACAGATTCTGGG
ACAGCTGGACGGCGGGAGCGTGGCAGTCCTGCCTGTGGTAGACTCCACCAATCAGTACCTGCTGGATCGA
ATCGGCGAGCTGAAGAGTGGGGATGCTTGCATTGCAGAATATCAGCAGGCAGGGAGAGGAAGCAGAGGGA
GGAAATGGTTCTCTCCTTTTGGAGCTAACCTGTACCTGAGTATGTTTTGGCGCCTGAAGCGGGGACCAGC
AGCAATCGGCCTGGGCCCGGTCATCGGAATTGTCATGGCAGAAGCGCTGCGAAAGCTGGGAGCAGACAAG
GTGCGAGTCAAATGGCCCAATGACCTGTATCTGCAGGATAGAAAGCTGGCAGGCATCCTGGTGGAGCTGG
CCGGAATAACAGGCGATGCTGCACAGATCGTCATTGGCGCCGGGATTAACGTGGCTATGAGGCGCGTGGA
GGAAAGCGTGGTCAATCAGGGCTGGATCACACTGCAGGAAGCAGGGATTAACCTGGACAGGAATACTCTG
GCCGCTACGCTGATCCGAGAGCTGCGGGCAGCCCTGGAACTGTTCGAGCAGGAAGGCCTGGCTCCATATC
TGCCACGGTGGGAGAAGCTGGATAACTTCATCAATAGACCCGTGAAGCTGATCATTGGGGACAAAGAGAT
TTTCGGGATTAGCCGGGGGATTGATAAACAGGGAGCCCTGCTGCTGGAACAGGACGGAGTTATCAAACCC
TGGATGGGCGGAGAAATCAGTCTGCGGTCTGCCGAAAAGCTCACCTGAGACCTCGGGCCCGTCGACTGCA
GAGGCCTGCATGCAAGCTTGGCGTAATCATGGTCATAGCTGTTTCCTGTGTGAAATTGTTATCCGCTCAC
AATTCCACACAACATACGAGCCGGAAGCATAAAGTGTAAAGCCTGGGGTGCCTAATGAGTGAGCTAACTC
ACATTAATTGCGTTGCGCTCACTGCCCGCTTTCCAGTCGGGAAACCTGTCGTGCCAGCTGCATTAATGAA
TCGGCCAACGCGCGGGGAGAGGCGGTTTGCGTATTGGGCGCTCTTCCGCTTCCTCGCTCACTGACTCGCT
GCGCTCGGTCGTTCGGCTGCGGCGAGCGGTATCAGCTCACTCAAAGGCGGTAATACGGTTATCCACAGAA
TCAGGGGATAACGCAGGAAAGAACATGTGAGCAAAAGGCCAGCAAAAGGCCAGGAACCGTAAAAAGGCCG
CGTTGCTGGCGTTTTTCCATAGGCTCCGCCCCCCTGACGAGCATCACAAAAATCGACGCTCAAGTCAGAG
GTGGCGAAACCCGACAGGACTATAAAGATACCAGGCGTTTCCCCCTGGAAGCTCCCTCGTGCGCTCTCCT
GTTCCGACCCTGCCGCTTACCGGATACCTGTCCGCCTTTCTCCCTTCGGGAAGCGTGGCGCTTTCTCATA
GCTCACGCTGTAGGTATCTCAGTTCGGTGTAGGTCGTTCGCTCCAAGCTGGGCTGTGTGCACGAACCCCC
CGTTCAGCCCGACCGCTGCGCCTTATCCGGTAACTATCGTCTTGAGTCCAACCCGGTAAGACACGACTTA
TCGCCACTGGCAGCAGCCACTGGTAACAGGATTAGCAGAGCGAGGTATGTAGGCGGTGCTACAGAGTTCT
TGAAGTGGTGGCCTAACTACGGCTACACTAGAAGAACAGTATTTGGTATCTGCGCTCTGCTGAAGCCAGT
TACCTTCGGAAAAAGAGTTGGTAGCTCTTGATCCGGCAAACAAACCACCGCTGGTAGCGGTGGTTTTTTT
GTTTGCAAGCAGCAGATTACGCGCAGAAAAAAAGGATCTCAAGAAGATCCTTTGATCTTTTCTACGGGGT
CTGACGCTCAGTGGAACGAAAACTCACGTTAAGGGATTTTGGTCATGAGGCGCACACCGTGGAAACGGAT
GAAGGCACGAACCCAGTTGACATAAGCCTGTTCGGTTCGTAAACTGTAATGCAAGTAGCGTATGCGCTCA
CGCAACTGGTCCAGAACCTTGACCGAACGCAGCGGTGGTAACGGCGCAGTGGCGGTTTTCATGGCTTGTT
ATGACTGTTTTTTTGTACAGTCTATGCCTCGGGCATCCAAGCAGCAAGCGCGTTACGCCGTGGGTCGATG
TTTGATGTTATGGAGCAGCAACGATGTTACGCAGCAGCAACGATGTTACGCAGCAGGGCAGTCGCCCTAA
AACAAAGTTAGGTGGCTCAAGTATGGGCATCATTCGCACATGTAGGCTCGGCCCTGACCAAGTCAAATCC
ATGCGGGCTGCTCTTGATCTTTTCGGTCGTGAGTTCGG
Features (pLannotate 1.2.2; 11 found; start..end, strand, type, name):
    493..528     +  CDS            rop (fragment): Rop protein, which maintains plasmids at low copy number; rop
    630..729     +  misc_feature   bom (fragment): basis of mobility region from pBR322
    735..892     -  CDS            lacZα (fragment): LacZα fragment of β-galactosidase; lacZ fragment
   1043..1999    +  CDS            TurboID: mutant of the E. coli biotin ligase BioID engineered for improved catalytic efficiency (Branon et al., 2018)
   2086..2102    -  protein_bind   lac operator: The lac repressor binds to the lac operator to inhibit transcription in E. coli. This inhibition can be relieved by adding lactose or isopropyl-β-D-thiogalactopyranoside (IPTG). lac repressor encoded by lacI
   2110..2140    -  promoter       lac promoter: promoter for the E. coli lac operon
   2155..2176    -  protein_bind   CAP binding site: CAP binding activates transcription in the presence of cAMP. E. coli catabolite activator protein
   2189..2281    -  CDS            lacI (fragment): lac repressor; lacI; The lac repressor binds to the lac operator to inhibit transcription in E. coli. This inhibition can be relieved by adding lactose or isopropyl-β-D-thiogalactopyranoside (IPTG).
   2464..3052    -  rep_origin     ori: high-copy-number ColE1/pMB1/pBR322/pUC origin of replication
   3167..3195    +  promoter       Pc promoter: intI1 (promoter lies within the coding sequence); class 1 integron promoter
   3384..379     +  CDS            GmR (across the origin): gentamycin acetyltransferase; aacC1; confers resistance to gentamycin
