[The description below was written by a language model from this plasmid's Addgene catalogue record and pLannotate feature annotations shown in this document.]
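Description:
LI B-C TurboID is a Golden Gate level I (LI) cloning module built on the pUC57(Gent) backbone and belongs to a plasmid toolbox for TurboID-based proximity labeling in Nicotiana benthamiana. It is a small, 3.5 kb high-copy plasmid propagated in E. coli. Replication depends on a ColE1/pUC-type origin, and selection on a gentamicin acetyltransferase gene (aacC1) driven by the class 1 integron Pc promoter. The remaining backbone annotations are short fragments of rop, bom and lacI, together with the lac promoter, operator and CAP site and a partial lacZα. These are leftovers of the pUC cloning region that flank the module, not functional expression elements for the payload.

Although the catalogue lists it as an empty backbone with no insert, the plasmid carries a TurboID coding sequence. TurboID is an engineered E. coli biotin ligase with high catalytic efficiency that biotinylates proteins near a fusion partner. According to the depositor comments, a 3xHA-TurboID sequence was amplified from a mammalian expression plasmid. The feature table annotates only the TurboID reading frame, so the HA tag is not independently confirmed there. A silent C-to-A change at nucleotide 249 of TurboID leaves the protein sequence unaltered. The record does not give the reason for this change, though such changes are commonly made to remove an internal type IIS restriction site.

No plant promoter or terminator is present. The "B-C" name indicates that the part occupies a defined position in the hierarchical assembly, where it is combined with other level I modules such as promoters, genes of interest and terminators. The resulting transcription units express TurboID fusions for proximity labeling experiments in plants.
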