Addgene plasmid #209385: LI B-C TurboID
Purpose: (Empty Backbone) Golden Gate LI B-C module
Depositing lab: Rosa Lozano-Durán. Depositing organization: Center for Plant Molecular Biology (ZMBP). Publication: The Ti-TAN plasmid toolbox for TurboID-based proximity labeling assays in Nicotiana benthamiana. Tan H, Zhou Y, Dinius E, Lozano-Duran R. J Integr Plant Biol. 2024 Jan 31. doi: 10.1111/jipb.13610. PubMed 38294100.
Backbone
  Vector backbone: pUC57(Gent)
  Backbone manufacturer: Parniske lab
  Vector type: Cloning vector
Growth in bacteria
  Bacterial resistance: Gentamicin, 10 μg/mL
  Growth temperature: 37°C
  Growth strain: DH5alpha
  Copy number: High Copy
Gene/Insert
  Gene/Insert name: None
  Mutation: TurboID gene sequence C249A
Terms and licenses: Academic/Nonprofit Terms; Industry Terms: Not Available to Industry
Depositor comments: 3XHA-TurboID sequence was amplified from 3xHA-TurboID-NLS_pCDNA3 (Addgene#107171). The 249th nucleotide cytosine (C) of TurboID was changed to adenine (A) without affecting the TurboID protein sequence.
How to cite: LI B-C TurboID was a gift from Rosa Lozano-Durán (Addgene plasmid # 209385 ; http://n2t.net/addgene:209385 ; RRID:Addgene_209385)
